Addgene plasmid #239592: AAV-U6-sgNT-1-EF1a-LibVec
Purpose: expresses non-targeting (NT) guide#1
Depositing lab: Andreas Moor. Depositing organization: ETH Zurich (Swiss Federal Institute of Technology). Publication: In vivo interaction screening reveals liver-derived constraints to metastasis. Borrelli C, Roberts M, Eletto D, Hussherr MD, Fazilaty H, Valenta T, Lafzi A, Kretz JA, Guido Vinzoni E, Karakatsani A, Adivarahan S, Mannhart A, Kimura S, Meijs A, Baccouche Mhamedi F, Acar IE, Handler K, Ficht X, Platt RJ, Piscuoglio S, Moor AE. Nature. 2024 Aug;632(8024):411-418. doi: 10.1038/s41586-024-07715-3. Epub 2024 Jul 24. PubMed 39048831.
Backbone
  Vector backbone: AAV-U6-sgRNA-EF1a-LibVec (#239591)
  Backbone manufacturer: D Eletto
  Backbone size w/o insert (bp): 7453
  Total vector size (bp): 5592
  Vector type: AAV ; to deliver a non-targeting guide (serving as neg ctrl)
  Selectable markers: EGFP
Growth in bacteria
  Bacterial resistance: Ampicillin, 100 μg/mL
  Growth temperature: 37°C
  Growth strain: NEB Stable
  Copy number: High Copy
Gene/Insert
  Gene/Insert name: NT (non-targeting guide) (alt name: gRNA/shRNA sequence sgNT-1: GTATTACTGATATTGGTGGG)
  Species: Synthetic
  Promoter: hU6
  Cloning method: Golden Gate
  Sequencing primers: 5′ hU6-f: 5' GAGGGCCTATTTCCCATGATT 3'
Terms and licenses: Academic/Nonprofit Terms; Industry Terms: Not Available to Industry
How to cite: AAV-U6-sgNT-1-EF1a-LibVec was a gift from Andreas Moor (Addgene plasmid # 239592 ; http://n2t.net/addgene:239592 ; RRID:Addgene_239592)
