[The description below was written by a language model from this plasmid's Addgene catalogue record and pLannotate feature annotations shown in this document.]
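Description:
AAV-U6-sgNT-1-EF1a-LibVec is an adeno-associated virus transfer plasmid that delivers a non-targeting CRISPR guide RNA, intended as a negative control alongside gene-targeting guides built in the same library backbone (AAV-U6-sgRNA-EF1a-LibVec). It is propagated in E. coli as a high-copy plasmid through a ColE1/pUC-type origin with ampicillin selection (AmpR, β-lactamase), and it also carries an f1 phage origin. The recombination-reduced growth strain listed is consistent with the need to keep the repeat-rich AAV ends stable.

The payload lies between AAV2 inverted terminal repeats, which are the cis elements required for replication and packaging of the genome into AAV particles. The annotation finds a full ITR on the right side but only short ITR fragments on the left, which may reflect how difficult these hairpin regions are to sequence and annotate rather than a true truncation. Within the ITRs, a human U6 RNA polymerase III promoter drives the synthetic non-targeting spacer, inserted by Golden Gate cloning, fused to the Streptococcus pyogenes Cas9 guide RNA scaffold. No Cas9 is encoded, so the nuclease must be supplied separately. Downstream, after a short SV40-derived fragment, an EF-1α promoter drives EGFP terminated by a bovine growth hormone polyadenylation signal, marking transduced cells by fluorescence.

The recorded total size (5592 bp) and the sequenced record (5,581 nt) differ slightly, and both are smaller than the stated backbone size, presumably because a stuffer is replaced on guide insertion. The associated publication concerns in vivo screening of liver-derived constraints on metastasis.
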