Features (pLannotate 1.2.2; 17 found; start..end, strand, type, name):
     12..39      +  repeat_region  AAV2 ITR (fragment): inverted terminal repeat of adeno-associated virus serotype 2 inverted
     68..95      +  repeat_region  AAV2 ITR (fragment): inverted terminal repeat of adeno-associated virus serotype 2 inverted
    144..384     +  promoter       U6 promoter: RNA polymerase III promoter for human U6 snRNA
    413..488     +  misc_RNA       gRNA scaffold: guide RNA scaffold for the Streptococcus pyogenes CRISPR/Cas9 system
    505..571     +  CDS            small t antigen (fragment): SV40 (simian virus 40) small t antigen
    578..1756    +  promoter       EF-1α promoter: strong constitutive promoter for human elongation factor EF-1α
   1770..2489    +  CDS            EGFP: the original enhanced GFP (Yang et al., 1996) mammalian codon-optimized
   2557..2575    -  promoter       SP6 promoter: promoter for bacteriophage SP6 RNA polymerase
   2601..2825    +  polyA_signal   bGH poly(A) signal: bovine growth hormone polyadenylation signal
   2844..2984    +  repeat_region  AAV2 ITR: inverted terminal repeat of adeno-associated virus serotype 2 inverted
   2989..3040    -  misc_feature   bom (fragment): basis of mobility region from pBR322
   3059..3514    +  rep_origin     f1 ori (sequence partly withheld): f1 bacteriophage origin of replication; arrow indicates direction of (+) strand synthesis
   3515..3564    -  misc_feature   bom (fragment): basis of mobility region from pBR322
   3666..3700    -  CDS            rop (fragment): Rop protein, which maintains plasmids at low copy number; rop
   3796..3900    +  promoter       AmpR promoter: bla
   3901..4761    +  CDS            AmpR: β-lactamase; bla; confers resistance to ampicillin, carbenicillin, and related antibiotics
   4932..5520    +  rep_origin     ori: high-copy-number ColE1/pMB1/pBR322/pUC origin of replication
>Addgene plasmid #239592 | AAV-U6-sgNT-1-EF1a-LibVec | addgene full sequence | sequence record 478284 | Addgene NGS Result
CCTGCAGGCAGCTGCGCGCTCGCTCGCTCACTGAGGCCGCCCGGGCGTCGGGCGACCTTTGGTCGCCCGG
CCTCAGTGAGCGAGCGAGCGCGCAGAGAGGGAGTGGCCAACTCCATCACTAGGGGTTCCTGCGGCCCCCG
TTAGAGGGCCTATTTCCCATGATTCCTTCATATTTGCATATACGATACAAGGCTGTTAGAGAGATAATTA
GAATTAATTTGACTGTAAACACAAAGATATTAGTACAAAATACGTGACGTAGAAAGTAATAATTTCTTGG
GTAGTTTGCAGTTTTAAAATTATGTTTTAAAATGGACTATCATATGCTTACCGTAACTTGAAAGTATTTC
GATTTCTTGGCTTTATATATCTTGTGGAAAGGACGAAACACCGTATTACTGATATTGGTGGGGTTTTAGA
GCTAGAAATAGCAAGTTAAAATAAGGCTAGTCCGTTATCAACTTGAAAAAGTGGCACCGAGTCGGTGCTT
TTTTTAATGCAAAGATGGATAAAGTTTTAAACAGAGAGGAATCTTTGCAGCTAATGGACCTTCTAGGTCT
TGAAAGGAGTGGGAATTGGCTCCGGTGCCCGTCAGTGGGCAGAGCGCACATCGCCCACAGTCCCCGAGAA
GTTGGGGGGAGGGGTCGGCAATTGAACCGGTGCCTAGAGAAGGTGGCGCGGGGTAAACTGGGAAAGTGAT
GTCGTGTACTGGCTCCGCCTTTTTCCCGAGGGTGGGGGAGAACCGTATATAAGTGCAGTAGTCGCCGTGA
ACGTTCTTTTTCGCAACGGGTTTGCCGCCAGAACACAGGTAAGTGCCGTGTGTGGTTCCCGCGGGCCTGG
CCTCTTTACGGGTTATGGCCCTTGCGTGCCTTGAATTACTTCCACCTGGCTGCAGTACGTGATTCTTGAT
CCCGAGCTTCGGGTTGGAAGTGGGTGGGAGAGTTCGAGGCCTTGCGCTTAAGGAGCCCCTTCGCCTCGTG
CTTGAGTTGAGGCCTGGCCTGGGCGCTGGGGCCGCCGCGTGCGAATCTGGTGGCACCTTCGCGCCTGTCT
CGCTGCTTTCGATAAGTCTCTAGCCATTTAAAATTTTTGATGACCTGCTGCGACGCTTTTTTTCTGGCAA
GATAGTCTTGTAAATGCGGGCCAAGATCTGCACACTGGTATTTCGGTTTTTGGGGCCGCGGGCGGCGACG
GGGCCCGTGCGTCCCAGCGCACATGTTCGGCGAGGCGGGGCCTGCGAGCGCGGCCACCGAGAATCGGACG
GGGGTAGTCTCAAGCTGGCCGGCCTGCTCTGGTGCCTGGCCTCGCGCCGCCGTGTATCGCCCCGCCCTGG
GCGGCAAGGCTGGCCCGGTCGGCACCAGTTGCGTGAGCGGAAAGATGGCCGCTTCCCGGCCCTGCTGCAG
GGAGCTCAAAATGGAGGACGCGGCGCTCGGGAGAGCGGGCGGGTGAGTCACCCACACAAAGGAAAAGGGC
CTTTCCGTCCTCAGCCGTCGCTTCATGTGACTCCACGGAGTACCGGGCGCCGTCCAGGCACCTCGATTAG
TTCTCGAGCTTTTGGAGTACGTCGTCTTTAGGTTGGGGGGAGGGGTTTTATGCGATGGAGTTTCCCCACA
CTGAGTGGGTGGAGACTGAAGTTAGGCCAGCTTGGCACTTGATGTAATTCTCCTTGGAATTTGCCCTTTT
TGAGTTTGGATCTTGGTTCATTCTCAAGCCTCAGACAGTGGTTCAAAGTTTTTTTCTTCCATTTCAGGTG
TCGTGAGCGGCCGCTCGAGATGGTGAGCAAGGGCGAGGAGCTGTTCACCGGGGTGGTGCCCATCCTGGTC
GAGCTGGACGGCGACGTAAACGGCCACAAGTTCAGCGTGTCCGGCGAGGGCGAGGGCGATGCCACCTACG
GCAAGCTGACCCTGAAGTTCATCTGCACCACCGGCAAGCTGCCCGTGCCCTGGCCCACCCTCGTGACCAC
CCTGACCTACGGCGTGCAGTGCTTCAGCCGCTACCCCGACCACATGAAGCAGCACGACTTCTTCAAGTCC
GCCATGCCCGAAGGCTACGTCCAGGAGCGCACCATCTTCTTCAAGGACGACGGCAACTACAAGACCCGCG
CCGAGGTGAAGTTCGAGGGCGACACCCTGGTGAACCGCATCGAGCTGAAGGGCATCGACTTCAAGGAGGA
CGGCAACATCCTGGGGCACAAGCTGGAGTACAACTACAACAGCCACAACGTCTATATCATGGCCGACAAG
CAGAAGAACGGCATCAAGGTGAACTTCAAGATCCGCCACAACATCGAGGACGGCAGCGTGCAGCTCGCCG
ACCACTACCAGCAGAACACCCCCATCGGCGACGGCCCCGTGCTGCTGCCCGACAACCACTACCTGAGCAC
CCAGTCCGCCCTGAGCAAAGACCCCAACGAGAAGCGCGATCACATGGTCCTGCTGGAGTTCGTGACCGCC
GCCGGGATCACTCTCGGCATGGACGAGCTGTACAAGTAAGAGCGCACCCGTCCGAGCTAAGGCGCGCCAT
ACATGCATGGTGTACAAGTAATCTAGAGGGCCCTATTCTATAGTGTCACCTAAATGCTAGAGCTCGCTGA
TCAGCCTCGACTGTGCCTTCTAGTTGCCAGCCATCTGTTGTTTGCCCCTCCCCCGTGCCTTCCTTGACCC
TGGAAGGTGCCACTCCCACTGTCCTTTCCTAATAAAATGAGGAAATTGCATCGCATTGTCTGAGTAGGTG
TCATTCTATTCTGGGGGGTGGGGTGGGGCAGGACAGCAAGGGGGAGGATTGGGAAGACAATAGCAGGCAT
GCTGGGGATGCGGTGGGCTCTATGGCTTCTGAGGCGGGGCCGCAGGAACCCCTAGTGATGGAGTTGGCCA
CTCCCTCTCTGCGCGCTCGCTCGCTCACTGAGGCCGGGCGACCAAAGGTCGCCCGACGCCCGGGCTTTGC
CCGGGCGGCCTCAGTGAGCGAGCGAGCGCGCAGCTGCCTGCAGGGGCGCCTGATGCGGTATTTTCTCCTT
ACGCATCTGTGCGGTATTTCACACCGCATA
[95 nt withheld, positions 3041-3135]
T
[46 nt withheld, positions 3137-3182]
C
[141 nt withheld, positions 3184-3324]
CCTTTGACGTTGGAGTCCACGTTCTTT
[37 nt withheld, positions 3352-3388]
ACTCTATCTCGGGCTATTCTTTTGATTTATAAGGGATTTTGCCGATTTCGGTCTATTGGTTAAAAAATGA
GCTGATTTAACAAAAATTTAACGCGAATTTTAACAAAATATTAACGTTTACAATTTTATGGTGCACTCTC
AGTACAATCTGCTCTGATGCCGCATAGTTAAGCCAGCCCCGACACCCGCCAACACCCGCTGACGCGCCCT
GACGGGCTTGTCTGCTCCCGGCATCCGCTTACAGACAAGCTGTGACCTTCTCCGGGAGCTGCATGTGTCA
GAGGTTTTCACCGTCATCACCGAAACGCGCGATACGAAAGGGCCTCGTGATACGCCTATTTTTATAGGTT
AATGTCATGATAATAATGGTTTCTTAGACGTCAGGTGGCACTTTTCGGGGAAATGTGCGCGGAACCCCTA
TTTGTTTATTTTTCTAAATACATTCAAATATGTATCCGCTCATGAGACAATAACCCTGATAAATGCTTCA
ATAATATTGAAAAAGGAAGAGTATGAGTATTCAACATTTCCGTGTCGCCCTTATTCCCTTTTTTGCGGCA
TTTTGCCTTCCTGTTTTTGCTCACCCAGAAACGCTGGTGAAAGTAAAAGATGCTGAAGATCAGTTGGGTG
CACGAGTGGGTTACATCGAACTGGATCTCAACAGCGGTAAGATCCTTGAGAGTTTTCGCCCCGAAGAACG
TTTTCCAATGATGAGCACTTTTAAAGTTCTGCTATGTGGCGCGGTATTATCCCGTATTGACGCCGGGCAA
GAGCAACTCGGTCGCCGCATACACTATTCTCAGAATGACTTGGTTGAGTACTCACCAGTCACAGAAAAGC
ATCTTACGGATGGCATGACAGTAAGAGAATTATGCAGTGCTGCCATAACCATGAGTGATAACACTGCGGC
CAACTTACTTCTGACAACGATCGGAGGACCGAAGGAGCTAACCGCTTTTTTGCACAACATGGGGGATCAT
GTAACTCGCCTTGATCGTTGGGAACCGGAGCTGAATGAAGCCATACCAAACGACGAGCGTGACACCACGA
TGCCTGTAGCAATGGCAACAACGTTGCGCAAACTATTAACTGGCGAACTACTTACTCTAGCTTCCCGGCA
ACAATTAATAGACTGGATGGAGGCGGATAAAGTTGCAGGACCACTTCTGCGCTCGGCCCTTCCGGCTGGC
TGGTTTATTGCTGATAAATCTGGAGCCGGTGAGCGTGGGTCTCGCGGTATCATTGCAGCACTGGGGCCAG
ATGGTAAGCCCTCCCGTATCGTAGTTATCTACACGACGGGGAGTCAGGCAACTATGGATGAACGAAATAG
ACAGATCGCTGAGATAGGTGCCTCACTGATTAAGCATTGGTAACTGTCAGACCAAGTTTACTCATATATA
CTTTAGATTGATTTAAAACTTCATTTTTAATTTAAAAGGATCTAGGTGAAGATCCTTTTTGATAATCTCA
TGACCAAAATCCCTTAACGTGAGTTTTCGTTCCACTGAGCGTCAGACCCCGTAGAAAAGATCAAAGGATC
TTCTTGAGATCCTTTTTTTCTGCGCGTAATCTGCTGCTTGCAAACAAAAAAACCACCGCTACCAGCGGTG
GTTTGTTTGCCGGATCAAGAGCTACCAACTCTTTTTCCGAAGGTAACTGGCTTCAGCAGAGCGCAGATAC
CAAATACTGTTCTTCTAGTGTAGCCGTAGTTAGGCCACCACTTCAAGAACTCTGTAGCACCGCCTACATA
CCTCGCTCTGCTAATCCTGTTACCAGTGGCTGCTGCCAGTGGCGATAAGTCGTGTCTTACCGGGTTGGAC
TCAAGACGATAGTTACCGGATAAGGCGCAGCGGTCGGGCTGAACGGGGGGTTCGTGCACACAGCCCAGCT
TGGAGCGAACGACCTACACCGAACTGAGATACCTACAGCGTGAGCTATGAGAAAGCGCCACGCTTCCCGA
AGGGAGAAAGGCGGACAGGTATCCGGTAAGCGGCAGGGTCGGAACAGGAGAGCGCACGAGGGAGCTTCCA
GGGGGAAACGCCTGGTATCTTTATAGTCCTGTCGGGTTTCGCCACCTCTGACTTGAGCGTCGATTTTTGT
GATGCTCGTCAGGGGGGCGGAGCCTATGGAAAAACGCCAGCAACGCGGCCTTTTTACGGTTCCTGGCCTT
TTGCTGGCCTTTTGCTCACATGT
